>Addgene plasmid #22101 | pRS9 (HIF2a-pRetro-Super) | depositor full sequence | sequence record 10144 | Author sequence
TGAAAGACCCCACCTGTAGGTTTGGCAAGCTAGCTTAAGTAACGCCATTTTGCAAGGCATGGAAAATACA
TAACTGAGAATAGAGAAGTTCAGATCAAGGTTAGGAACAGAGAGACAGCAGAATATGGGCCAAACAGGAT
ATCTGTGGTAAGCAGTTCCTGCCCCGGCTCAGGGCCAAGAACAGATGGTCCCCAGATGCGGTCCCGCCCT
CAGCAGTTTCTAGAGAACCATCAGATGTTTCCAGGGTGCCCCAAGGACCTGAAATGACCCTGTGCCTTAT
TTGAACTAACCAATCAGTTCGCTTCTCGCTTCTGTTCGCGCGCTTCTGCTCCCCGAGCTCAATAAAAGAG
CCCACAACCCCTCACTCGGCGCGCCAGTCCTCCGATAGACTGCGTCGCCCGGGTACCCGTATTCCCAATA
AAGCCTCTTGCTGTTTGCATCCGAATCGTGGACTCGCTGATCCTTGGGAGGGTCTCCTCAGATTGATTGA
CTGCCCACCTCGGGGGTCTTTCATTTGGAGGTTCCACCGAGATTTGGAGACCCCTGCCCAGGGACCACCG
ACCCCCCCGCCGGGAGGTAAGCTGGCCAGCGGTCGTTTCGTGTCTGTCTCTGTCTTTGTGCGTGTTTGTG
CCGGCATCTAATGTTTGCGCCTGCGTCTGTACTAGTTAGCTAACTAGCTCTGTATCTGGCGGACCCGTGG
TGGAACTGACGAGTTCTGAACACCCGGCCGCAACCCTGGGAGACGTCCCAGGGACTTTGGGGGCCGTTTT
TGTGGCCCGACCTGAGGAAGGGAGTCGATGTGGAATCCGACCCCGTCAGGATATGTGGTTCTGGTAGGAG
ACGAGAACCTAAAACAGTTCCCGCCTCCGTCTGAATTTTTGCTTTCGGTTTGGAACCGAAGCCGCGCGTC
TTGTCTGCTGCAGCGCTGCAGCATCGTTCTGTGTTGTCTCTGTCTGACTGTGTTTCTGTATTTGTCTGAA
AATTAGGGCCAGACTGTTACCACTCCCTTAAGTTTGACCTTAGGTCACTGGAAAGATGTCGAGCGGATCG
CTCACAACCAGTCGGTAGATGTCAAGAAGAGACGTTGGGTTACCTTCTGCTCTGCAGAATGGCCAACCTT
TAACGTCGGATGGCCGCGAGACGGCACCTTTAACCGAGACCTCATCACCCAGGTTAAGATCAAGGTCTTT
TCACCTGGCCCGCATGGACACCCAGACCAGGTCCCCTACATCGTGACCTGGGAAGCCTTGGCTTTTGACC
CCCCTCCCTGGGTCAAGCCCTTTGTACACCCTAAGCCTCCGCCTCCTCTTCCTCCATCCGCCCCGTCTCT
CCCCCTTGAACCTCCTCGTTCGACCCCGCCTCGATCCTCCCTTTATCCAGCCCTCACTCCTTCTCTAGGC
GCCGGAATTAGATCGATCTCTCGAGGTCGACGGTATCGATAAGCTTTTCCAAAAAGGAGACGGAGGTGTT
CTATTCTCTTGAAATAGAACACCTCCGTCTCCGGGGATCTGTGGTCTCATACAGAACTTATAAGATTCCC
AAATCCAAAGACATTTCACGTTTATGGTGATTTCCCAGAACACATAGCGACATGCAAATATTGCAGGGCG
CCACTCCCCTGTCCCTCACAGCCATCTTCCTGCCAGGGCGCACGCGCGCTGGGTGTTCCCGCCTAGTGAC
ACTGGGCCCGCGATTCCTTGGAGCGGGTTGATGACGTCAGCGTTCGAATTCTACCGGGTAGGGGAGGCGC
TTTTCCCAAGGCAGTCTGGAGCATGCGCTTTAGCAGCCCCGCTGGGCACTTGGCGCTACACAAGTGGCCT
CTGGCCTCGCACACATTCCACATCCACCGGTAGGCGCCAACCGGCTCCGTTCTTTGGTGGCCCCTTCGCG
CCACCTTCTACTCCTCCCCTAGTCAGGAAGTTCCCCCCCGCCCCGCAGCTCGCGTCGTGCAGGACGTGAC
AAATGGAAGTAGCACGTCTCACTAGTCTCGTGCAGATGGACAGCACCGCTGAGCAATGGAAGCGGGTAGG
CCTTTGGGGCAGCGGCCAATAGCAGCTTTGCTCCTTCGCTTTCTGGGCTCAGAGGCTGGGAAGGGGTGGG
TCCGGGGGCGGGCTCAGGGGCGGGCTCAGGGGCGGGGCGGGCGCCCGAAGGTCCTCCGGAGGCCCGGCAT
TCTGCACGCTTCAAAAGCGCACGTCTGCCGCGCTGTTCTCCTCTTCCTCATCTCCGGGCCTTTCGACCTG
CAGCCCAAGCTAGCTTACCATGACCGAGTACAAGCCCACGGTGCGCCTCGCCACCCGCGACGACGTCCCC
AGGGCCGTACGCACCCTCGCCGCCGCGTTCGCCGACTACCCCGCCACGCGCCACACCGTCGATCCGGACC
GCCACATCGAGCGGGTCACCGAGCTGCAAGAACTCTTCCTCACGCGCGTCGGGCTCGACATCGGCAAGGT
GTGGGTCGCGGACGACGGCGCCGCGGTGGCGGTCTGGACCACGCCGGAGAGCGTCGAAGCGGGGGCGGTG
TTCGCCGAGATCGGCCCGCGCATGGCCGAGTTGAGCGGTTCCCGGCTGGCCGCGCAGCAACAGATGGAAG
GCCTCCTGGCGCCGCACCGGCCCAAGGAGCCCGCGTGGTTCCTGGCCACCGTCGGCGTCTCGCCCGACCA
CCAGGGCAAGGGTCTGGGCAGCGCCGTCGTGCTCCCCGGAGTGGAGGCGGCCGAGCGCGCCGGGGTGCCC
GCCTTCCTGGAGACCTCCGCGCCCCGCAACCTCCCCTTCTACGAGCGGCTCGGCTTCACCGTCACCGCCG
ACGTCGAGGTGCCCGAAGGACCGCGCACCTGGTGCATGACCCGCAAGCCCGGTGCCTGACGCCCGCCCCA
CGACCCGCAGCGCCCGACCGAAAGGAGCGCACGACCCCATGCATCGATAAAATAAAAGATTTTATTTAGT
CTCCAGAAAAAGGGGGGAATGAAAGACCCCACCTGTAGGTTTGGCAAGCTAGAGAACCATCAGATGTTTC
CAGGGTGCCCCAAGGACCTGAAATGACCCTGTGCCTTATTTGAACTAACCAATCAGTTCGCTTCTCGCTT
CTGTTCGCGCGCTTCTGCTCCCCGAGCTCAATAAAAGAGCCCACAACCCCTCACTCGGCGCGCCAGTCCT
CCGATAGACTGCGTCGCCCGGGTACCCGTGTATCCAATAAACCCTCTTGCAGTTGCATCCGACTTGTGGT
CTCGCTGTTCCTTGGGAGGGTCTCCTCTGAGTGATTGACTACCCGTCAGCGGGGGTCTTTCATGGGTAAC
AGTTTCTTGAAGTTGGAGAACAACATTCTGAGGGTAGGAGTCGAATATTAAGTAATCCTGACTCAATTAG
CCACTGTTTTGAATCCACATACTCCAATACTCCTGAAATAGTTCATTATGGACAGCGCAGAAGAGCTGGG
GAGAATTAATTCGTAATCATGGTCATAGCTGTTTCCTGTGTGAAATTGTTATCCGCTCACAATTCCACAC
AACATACGAGCCGGAAGCATAAAGTGTAAAGCCTGGGGTGCCTAATGAGTGAGCTAACTCACATTAATTG
CGTTGCGCTCACTGCCCGCTTTCCAGTCGGGAAACCTGTCGTGCCAGCTGCATTAATGAATCGGCCAACG
CGCGGGGAGAGGCGGTTTGCGTATTGGGCGCTCTTCCGCTTCCTCGCTCACTGACTCGCTGCGCTCGGTC
GTTCGGCTGCGGCGAGCGGTATCAGCTCACTCAAAGGCGGTAATACGGTTATCCACAGAATCAGGGGATA
ACGCAGGAAAGAACATGTGAGCAAAAGGCCAGCAAAAGGCCAGGAACCGTAAAAAGGCCGCGTTGCTGGC
GTTTTTCCATAGGCTCCGCCCCCCTGACGAGCATCACAAAAATCGACGCTCAAGTCAGAGGTGGCGAAAC
CCGACAGGACTATAAAGATACCAGGCGTTTCCCCCTGGAAGCTCCCTCGTGCGCTCTCCTGTTCCGACCC
TGCCGCTTACCGGATACCTGTCCGCCTTTCTCCCTTCGGGAAGCGTGGCGCTTTCTCATAGCTCACGCTG
TAGGTATCTCAGTTCGGTGTAGGTCGTTCGCTCCAAGCTGGGCTGTGTGCACGAACCCCCCGTTCAGCCC
GACCGCTGCGCCTTATCCGGTAACTATCGTCTTGAGTCCAACCCGGTAAGACACGACTTATCGCCACTGG
CAGCAGCCACTGGTAACAGGATTAGCAGAGCGAGGTATGTAGGCGGTGCTACAGAGTTCTTGAAGTGGTG
GCCTAACTACGGCTACACTAGAAGGACAGTATTTGGTATCTGCGCTCTGCTGAAGCCAGTTACCTTCGGA
AAAAGAGTTGGTAGCTCTTGATCCGGCAAACAAACCACCGCTGGTAGCGGTGGTTTTTTTGTTTGCAAGC
AGCAGATTACGCGCAGAAAAAAAGGATCTCAAGAAGATCCTTTGATCTTTTCTACGGGGTCTGACGCTCA
GTGGAACGAAAACTCACGTTAAGGGATTTTGGTCATGAGATTATCAAAAAGGATCTTCACCTAGATCCTT
TTAAATTAAAAATGAAGTTTTAAATCAATCTAAAGTATATATGAGTAAACTTGGTCTGACAGTTACCAAT
GCTTAATCAGTGAGGCACCTATCTCAGCGATCTGTCTATTTCGTTCATCCATAGTTGCCTGACTCCCCGT
CGTGTAGATAACTACGATACGGGAGGGCTTACCATCTGGCCCCAGTGCTGCAATGATACCGCGAGACCCA
CGCTCACCGGCTCCAGATTTATCAGCAATAAACCAGCCAGCCGGAAGGGCCGAGCGCAGAAGTGGTCCTG
CAACTTTATCCGCCTCCATCCAGTCTATTAATTGTTGCCGGGAAGCTAGAGTAAGTAGTTCGCCAGTTAA
TAGTTTGCGCAACGTTGTTGCCATTGCTACAGGCATCGTGGTGTCACGCTCGTCGTTTGGTATGGCTTCA
TTCAGCTCCGGTTCCCAACGATCAAGGCGAGTTACATGATCCCCCATGTTGTGCAAAAAAGCGGTTAGCT
CCTTCGGTCCTCCGATCGTTGTCAGAAGTAAGTTGGCCGCAGTGTTATCACTCATGGTTATGGCAGCACT
GCATAATTCTCTTACTGTCATGCCATCCGTAAGATGCTTTTCTGTGACTGGTGAGTACTCAACCAAGTCA
TTCTGAGAATAGTGTATGCGGCGACCGAGTTGCTCTTGCCCGGCGTCAATACGGGATAATACCGCGCCAC
ATAGCAGAACTTTAAAAGTGCTCATCATTGGAAAACGTTCTTCGGGGCGAAAACTCTCAAGGATCTTACC
GCTGTTGAGATCCAGTTCGATGTAACCCACTCGTGCACCCAACTGATCTTCAGCATCTTTTACTTTCACC
AGCGTTTCTGGGTGAGCAAAAACAGGAAGGCAAAATGCCGCAAAAAAGGGAATAAGGGCGACACGGAAAT
GTTGAATACTCATACTCTTCCTTTTTCAATATTATTGAAGCATTTATCAGGGTTATTGTCTCATGAGCGG
ATACATATTTGAATGTATTTAGAAAAATAAACAAATAGGGGTTCCGCGCACATTTCCCCGAAAAGTGCCA
CCTGACGTCTAAGAAACCATTATTATCATGACATTAACCTATAAAAATAGGCGTATCACGAGGCCCTTTC
GTCTCGCGCGTTTCGGTGATGACGGTGAAAACCTCTGACACATGCAGCTCCCGGAGACGGTCACAGCTTG
TCTGTAAGCGGATGCCGGGAGCAGACAAGCCCGTCAGGGCGCGTCAGCGGGTGTTGGCGGGTGTCGGGGC
TGGCTTAACTATGCGGCATCAGAGCAGATTGTACTGAGAGTGCACCATATGCGGTGTGAAATACCGCACA
GATGCGTAAGGAGAAAATACCGCATCAGGCGCCATTCGCCATTCAGGCTGCGCAACTGTTGGGAAGGGCG
ATCGGTGCGGGCCTCTTCGCTATTACGCCAGCTGGCGAAAGGGGGATGTGCTGCAAGGCGATTAAGTTGG
GTAACGCCAGGGTTTTCCCAGTCACGACGTTGTAAAACGACGGCGCAAGGAATGGTGCATGCAAGGAGAT
GGCGCCCAACAGTCCCCCGGCCACGGGGCCTGCCACCATACCCACGCCGAAACAAGCGCTCATGAGCCCG
AAGTGGCGAGCCCGATCTTCCCCATCGGTGATGTCGGCGATATAGGCGCCAGCAACCGCACCTGTGGCGC
CGGTGATGCCGGCCACGATGCGTCCGGCGTAGAGGCGATTAGTCCAATTTGTTAAAGACAGGATATCAGT
GGTCCAGGCTCTAGTTTTGACTCAACAATATCACCAGCTGAAGCCTATAGAGTACGAGCCATAGATAAAA
TAAAAGATTTTATTTAGTCTCCAGAAAAAGGGGGGAA
Features (pLannotate 1.2.2; 21 found; start..end, strand, type, name):
    579..920     +  misc_feature   MESV Ψ: packaging signal of murine embryonic stem cell virus
    987..1403    +  CDS            gag (truncated): truncated Moloney murine leukemia virus (MMLV) gag gene lacking the start codon
   1420..1446    -  misc_feature   MCS (fragment): pBluescript multiple cloning site
   1511..1725    -  promoter       H1 promoter: human H1 RNA promoter
   1736..2235    +  promoter       PGK promoter: mouse phosphoglycerate kinase 1 promoter
   2260..2859    +  CDS            PuroR: puromycin N-acetyltransferase; pac from Streptomyces alboniger; confers resistance to puromycin
   2958..2992    +  LTR            3' LTR (ΔU3) (fragment): self-inactivating 3' long terminal repeat (LTR) from Moloney murine leukemia virus
   2989..3283    +  LTR            3' LTR (ΔU3) (fragment): self-inactivating 3' long terminal repeat (LTR) from Moloney murine leukemia virus
   3476..3492    -  protein_bind   lac operator: The lac repressor binds to the lac operator to inhibit transcription in E. coli. This inhibition can be relieved by adding lactose or isopropyl-β-D-thiogalactopyranoside (IPTG). lac repressor encoded by lacI
   3500..3530    -  promoter       lac promoter: promoter for the E. coli lac operon
   3545..3566    -  protein_bind   CAP binding site: CAP binding activates transcription in the presence of cAMP. E. coli catabolite activator protein
   3579..3671    -  CDS            lacI (fragment): lac repressor; lacI; The lac repressor binds to the lac operator to inhibit transcription in E. coli. This inhibition can be relieved by adding lactose or isopropyl-β-D-thiogalactopyranoside (IPTG).
   3854..4442    -  rep_origin     ori: high-copy-number ColE1/pMB1/pBR322/pUC origin of replication
   4613..5473    -  CDS            AmpR: β-lactamase; bla; confers resistance to ampicillin, carbenicillin, and related antibiotics
   5474..5578    -  promoter       AmpR promoter: bla
   5673..5708    +  CDS            rop (fragment): Rop protein, which maintains plasmids at low copy number; rop
   5810..5909    +  misc_feature   bom (fragment): basis of mobility region from pBR322
   5915..6064    -  CDS            lacZα (fragment): LacZα fragment of β-galactosidase; lacZ fragment
   6064..6265    -  CDS            TcR (fragment): tetracycline efflux protein; tet; confers resistance to tetracycline
   6266..6364    +  CDS            env (fragment): murine leukemia virus gPr80 envelope polyprotein precursor; env; proteolytically cleaved into gp70SU and p15TM subunits
   6406..515     +  LTR            5' LTR (across the origin): 5' long terminal repeat from murine embryonic stem cell virus
