[The description below was written by a language model from this plasmid's Addgene catalogue record and pLannotate feature annotations shown in this document.]
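Description:
pRS9 (HIF2a-pRetro-Super) is a retroviral RNAi vector built on the pRetro-Super backbone, carrying a short-hairpin RNA directed against human HIF2α mRNA. The insert is a 58 bp synthetic oligonucleotide cloned between BglII (destroyed in cloning) and HindIII sites, giving a total size of about 6.4 kb. It lies adjacent to the human H1 RNA promoter, an RNA polymerase III promoter commonly used to drive short hairpin transcripts that are processed in the cell into siRNA. The hairpin itself is not annotated in the feature table, and the H1 cassette lies in the reverse orientation relative to the viral genome.

The retroviral portion comprises a murine embryonic stem cell virus 5′ LTR, the MESV Ψ packaging signal and a truncated MMLV gag region lacking its start codon, which together support packaging of the transcript into virions when viral proteins are supplied in trans. Downstream, a mouse PGK promoter drives puromycin N-acetyltransferase, allowing selection of stably transduced mammalian cells. The 3′ LTR is a ΔU3 self-inactivating type, so after reverse transcription and integration the LTR promoter activity is lost, leaving the internal H1 and PGK promoters to operate without interference. In bacteria, the plasmid replicates from a high-copy ColE1/pUC-type origin and is selected with ampicillin through β-lactamase. Several short fragments (lacI, lacZα, TcR, rop, bom, env) are backbone remnants with no evident function. According to the associated publication title, the construct was used to test whether inhibiting HIF2α suppresses the growth of pVHL-defective tumours.
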