Addgene plasmid #22101: pRS9 (HIF2a-pRetro-Super)
Depositing lab: William Kaelin. Depositing organization: Dana-Farber Cancer Institute. Publication: Inhibition of HIF2alpha is sufficient to suppress pVHL-defective tumor growth. Kondo K, Kim WY, Lechpammer M, Kaelin WG. PLoS Biol. 2003 Dec . 1(3):E83. 10.1371/journal.pbio.0000083 PubMed 14691554.
Backbone
  Vector backbone: pRetro-Super
  Backbone manufacturer: NKI-AVL
  Backbone size w/o insert (bp): 6349
  Vector type: Mammalian Expression, Retroviral, RNAi
  Selectable markers: Puromycin
Growth in bacteria
  Bacterial resistance: Ampicillin, 100 μg/mL
  Growth temperature: 37°C
  Growth strain: DH5alpha
  Growth instructions: DH5a or HB101
  Copy number: High Copy
Gene/Insert
  Gene/Insert name: synthethic oligonucleotide
  Insert size (bp): 58
  Mutation: synthethic oligonucleotide encoding shRNA targeting human HIF2a mRNA
  Cloning method: Restriction Enzyme; 5′ cloning site Bgl II (destroyed during cloning); 3′ cloning site Hind III (not destroyed)
  Sequencing primers: 5′ MSCV reverse
Terms and licenses: Academic/Nonprofit Terms; Industry Terms: Not Available to Industry
How to cite: pRS9 (HIF2a-pRetro-Super) was a gift from William Kaelin (Addgene plasmid # 22101 ; http://n2t.net/addgene:22101 ; RRID:Addgene_22101)
