>Addgene plasmid #22101 | pRS9 (HIF2a-pRetro-Super) | addgene partial sequence | sequence record 27873 | 22101 with H1
CTTATAAGTTCTGTATGAGACCACAGATCCCCGGAGACGGAGGTGTTCNNTTTNAAGAGAATAGAACACC
TCCGTCTCCTTTTTGGAAAAGCTTATCGATACCGTCGACCTCGAGAGATCGATCTAATTCCGGCGCCTAG
AGAAGGAGTGAGGGCTGGATAAAGGGAGGATCGAGGCGGGGTCGAACGAGGAGGTTCAAGGGGGAGAGAC
GGGGCGGATGGAGGAAGAGGAGGCGGAGGCTTAGGGTGTACAAAGGGCTTGACCCAGGGAGGGGGGTCAA
AAGCCAAGGCTTCCCAGGTCACGATGTAGGGGACCTGGTCTGGGTGTCCATGCGGGCCAGGTGAAAAGAC
CTTGATCTTAACCTGGGTGATGAGGTCTCGGTTAAAGGTGCCGTCTCGCGGCCATCCGACGTTAAAGGTT
GGCCATTCTGCAGAGCAGAAGGTAACCCAACGTCTCTTCTTGACATCTACCGACTGGTTGTGAGCGATCC
GCTCGACATCTTTCCAGTGACCTAAGGTCAAACTTAAGGGAGTGGTAACAGTCTGGCCCTAATTTTCAGA
CAAATACAGAAACACAGTCAGACAGAGACAACACAGAACGATGCTGCAGCGCTGCAGCAGACAAGACGCG
CGGCTTCGGTTCCAAACCGAAAGCAAAAATTCAGACGGAGGCGGGAACTGTTTTAGGTTCTCGTCTCCTA
CCAGAACCACATATCCTGACGGGGTCGGATTCCACATCGACTCCCTTCCTCAGGTCGGGCCACAAAAACG
GCCCCCAAAGTCCCTGGGACGTCTCCCAGGGTTGCGGCCGGGNGTTCAGAACTCGTCAGTTCCACCACGG
GTCCGCCAGATACAGAGCTAGTTAGCTAACTAGTACAGACGCAG
