>Addgene plasmid #22101 | pRS9 (HIF2a-pRetro-Super) | addgene partial sequence | sequence record 27874 | 22101 with MSCV-rev
ACCCGGTAGAATTCGAACGCTGACGTCATCAACCCGCTCCAAGGAATCGCGGGCCCAGTGTCACTAGGCG
GGAACACCCAGCGCGCGTGCGCCCTGGCAGGAAGATGGCTGTGAGGGACAGGGGAGTGGCGCCCTGCAAT
ATTTGCATGTCGCTATGTGTTCTGGGAAATCACCATAAACGTGAAATGTCTTTGGATTTGGGAATCTTAT
AAGTTCTGTATGAGACCACAGATCCCCGGAN
